Addgene plasmid #244697: CL20_mEGFP_FOidr_145
Purpose: Express mEGFP-tagged intrinsically disordered protein (IDR), FOidr_145, derived from human fusion protein PAX5_NOL4L
Depositing lab: Richard Kriwacki. Depositing organization: St. Jude Children's Research Hospital. Publication: Proteome-wide computational analyses reveal links between protein condensate formation and RNA biology. Maiti S, Tripathi S, Baggett DW, Phillips AH, Park CG, Wang J, Wahiduzzaman, Freyaldenhoven WT, Kinger S, Pioso BJ, Bollinger JC, Somjee R, Lang B, Babu MM, Kriwacki RW. Sci Adv. 2025 Dec 5;11(49):eady1420. doi: 10.1126/sciadv.ady1420. Epub 2025 Dec 3. PubMed 41337585.
Backbone
  Vector backbone: CL20
  Vector type: Mammalian Expression
Growth in bacteria
  Bacterial resistance: Ampicillin, 100 μg/mL
  Growth temperature: 37°C
  Growth strain: NEB Stable
  Copy number: High Copy
Gene/Insert
  Gene/Insert name: FOidr_145
  Species: H. sapiens (human)
  Mutation: Unmutated
  Tag / fusion protein: monomeric EGFP (N terminal on insert)
  Cloning method: Restriction Enzyme; 5′ cloning site Unknown (unknown if destroyed)
Terms and licenses: Academic/Nonprofit Terms; Industry Terms: Not Available to Industry
Depositor comments: PAX5_NOL4L_646_707
How to cite: CL20_mEGFP_FOidr_145 was a gift from Richard Kriwacki (Addgene plasmid # 244697 ; http://n2t.net/addgene:244697 ; RRID:Addgene_244697)
