[The description below was written by a language model from this plasmid's Addgene catalogue record and pLannotate feature annotations shown in this document.]
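Description:
CL20_mEGFP_FOidr_145 is a mammalian expression plasmid built on the CL20 backbone. The feature table shows this backbone to be an HIV-1-derived, self-inactivating lentiviral transfer vector, although the catalogue lists it simply as "Mammalian Expression". It is maintained in E. coli through a high-copy ColE1/pUC-type origin and selected with ampicillin via the β-lactamase gene. A recombination-limiting strain is the recorded host, which is common for LTR-containing plasmids. The lentiviral framework includes a CMV enhancer fused to a truncated 5' LTR, which would drive genomic RNA production in packaging cells. It also carries the Ψ packaging signal with a partial gag sequence, the cPPT/CTS, the Rev response element and a ΔU3 3' LTR fragment followed by a rabbit β-globin polyadenylation signal. An SV40 origin and poly(A) signal and remnants of the lac region lie in the plasmid backbone. Several short hits, such as the nef, vif, Rev, lacI and tight TRE fragments, appear to be residual sequence rather than functional parts.

The payload is an internal CMV enhancer/promoter cassette expressing monomeric EGFP fused to the N terminus of FOidr_145, an unmutated human intrinsically disordered region. This segment derives from the PAX5_NOL4L fusion protein. Depositor comments place it at residues 646–707 of the fusion, and the annotation matches it to the NOL4L portion. The construct is intended for expressing this fluorescently tagged IDR in mammalian cells. The associated publication concerns protein condensate formation and its links to RNA biology, so the mEGFP tag would allow the localisation and any condensate-forming behaviour of the IDR to be visualised. The record does not specify whether it was delivered by transfection or by lentiviral transduction.
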