Features (pLannotate 1.2.2; 29 found; start..end, strand, type, name):
    199..254     -  polyA_signal   β-globin poly(A) signal: rabbit β-globin polyadenylation signal (Gil and Proudfoot, 1987)
    340..475     -  LTR            3' LTR (ΔU3) (fragment): self-inactivating 3' long terminal repeat (LTR) from HIV-1
    477..545     -  CDS            nef (fragment): NEF_HV1Z2 - Experimental evidence at protein level: Swiss-Prot protein existence level 1. Extracellular Nef protein targets CD4(+) T-lymphocytes for apoptosis by interacting with CXCR4 surface receptors. From Human immunodeficiency virus type 1 group M subtype D (isolate Z2/CDC-Z34) (HIV-1).
    571..756     -  CDS            NOL4L (fragment): NOL4L_HUMAN - Also known as C20orf112, C20orf113. Experimental evidence at protein level: Swiss-Prot protein existence level 1. From Homo sapiens (Human).
    799..1515    -  CDS            mEGFP: mEGFP is a basic (constitutively fluorescent) green fluorescent protein published in 2002, derived from Aequorea victoria. It has moderate acid sensitivity.
   1529..1566    -  misc_feature   MCS (fragment): multiple cloning site
   1565..1581    -  promoter       tight TRE promoter (fragment): Tet-responsive promoter PTight, consisting of seven tet operator sequences followed by the minimal CMV promoter
   1597..1800    -  promoter       CMV promoter: human cytomegalovirus (CMV) immediate early promoter
   1801..2104    -  enhancer       CMV enhancer: human cytomegalovirus immediate early enhancer
   2172..2188    -  misc_feature   MCS (fragment): multiple cloning site
   2188..2213    -  CDS            Rev (fragment): human immunodeficiency virus 1 (HIV-1) Rev protein; rev; enhances nuclear export of unspliced and incompletely spliced viral mRNAs
   2590..2823    -  misc_feature   RRE: The Rev response element (RRE) of HIV-1 allows for Rev-dependent mRNA export from the nucleus to the cytoplasm.
   2957..3040    -  CDS            vif (fragment): VIF_HV1BR - Experimental evidence at protein level: Swiss-Prot protein existence level 1. Counteracts the innate antiviral activity of host APOBEC3F and APOBEC3G. Forms a complex with host APOBEC3F and APOBEC3G thus preventing the entry of these lethally hypermutating enzymes into progeny virions. Recruits an active E3 ubiquitin ligase complex composed of elongin BC, CUL5, and RBX2 to induce polyubiquitination of APOBEC3G and APOBEC3F. In turn, they are directed to the 26S proteasome for degradation. Vif interaction with APOBEC3G also blocks its cytidine deaminase activity in a proteasome-inde
   3183..3300    -  misc_feature   cPPT/CTS: central polypurine tract and central termination sequence of HIV-1
   3449..3808    -  CDS            HIV-1 gag (fragment): gag protein from human immunodeficiency virus 1; gag
   3792..3917    -  misc_feature   HIV-1 Ψ: packaging signal of human immunodeficiency virus type 1
   3964..4221    -  LTR            5' LTR (truncated): truncated 5' long terminal repeat (LTR) from HIV-1
   4223..4602    -  enhancer       CMV enhancer: human cytomegalovirus immediate early enhancer
   4633..4737    +  promoter       AmpR promoter: bla
   4738..5598    +  CDS            AmpR: β-lactamase; bla; confers resistance to ampicillin, carbenicillin, and related antibiotics
   5769..6357    +  rep_origin     ori: high-copy-number ColE1/pMB1/pBR322/pUC origin of replication
   6540..6594    +  CDS            lacI (fragment): lac repressor; lacI; The lac repressor binds to the lac operator to inhibit transcription in E. coli. This inhibition can be relieved by adding lactose or isopropyl-β-D-thiogalactopyranoside (IPTG).
   6596..6730    -  polyA_signal   SV40 poly(A) signal: SV40 polyadenylation signal
   6750..6885    -  rep_origin     SV40 ori: SV40 origin of replication
   6909..6931    -  promoter       SV40 promoter (fragment): SV40 enhancer and early promoter
   6938..6977    +  CDS            lacI (fragment): lac repressor; lacI; The lac repressor binds to the lac operator to inhibit transcription in E. coli. This inhibition can be relieved by adding lactose or isopropyl-β-D-thiogalactopyranoside (IPTG).
   6990..7011    +  protein_bind   CAP binding site: CAP binding activates transcription in the presence of cAMP. E. coli catabolite activator protein
   7026..7056    +  promoter       lac promoter: promoter for the E. coli lac operon
   7064..7080    +  protein_bind   lac operator: The lac repressor binds to the lac operator to inhibit transcription in E. coli. This inhibition can be relieved by adding lactose or isopropyl-β-D-thiogalactopyranoside (IPTG). lac repressor encoded by lacI
>Addgene plasmid #244697 | CL20_mEGFP_FOidr_145 | addgene full sequence | sequence record 488166 | Addgene NGS Result
AAAAAAAATCTAACCTCAAGTCAAGGCTTTTCTATGGAATAAGGAATGGACAGCAGGGGGCTGTTTCATA
TACTGATGACCTCTTTATAGCCAACCTTTGTTCATGGCAGCCAGCATATGGGCATATGTTGCCAAACTCT
AAACCAAATACTCATTCTGATGTTTTAAATGATTTGCCCTCCCATATGTCCTTCCGAGTGAGAGACACAA
AAAATTCCAACACACTATTGCAATGAAAATAAATTTCCTTTATTAGCCAGAAGTCAGATGCTCAAGGGGC
TTCATGATGTCCCCATAATTTTTGGCAGAGGGAAAAAGATCTGCTAGCTCGAGCAGCTGAAGCTTTATTG
AGGCTTAAGCAGTGGGTTCCCTAGTTAGCCAGAGAGCTCCCAGGCTCAGATCTGGTCTAACCAGAGAGAC
CCAGTACAGGCAAAAAGCAGATCTTGTCTTCTTTGGGAGTGAATTAGCCCTTCCAGTCCCCCCTTTTCTT
TTAAAAAGTGGCTAAGATCTACAGCTGCCTTGTAAGTCATTGGTCTTAAAGGTACCGTAATCTTATCTAG
AACCGGTTCAAGCGCTAATTTCAGTGGGAGACAGCTGCGCCGTAGGAACTGGGCGACTAGTGCTAGTACT
CGACGGAGTCGGCGTTGGTGTAGTTGATGTAGTAGAGGCCCCGCCTTTCATTGATAAATCTGTCGGGCCA
TTAGAATGGTTTCCTGTTTGAAGACTTGCGGGAGGTTGCAGATTACTGGACAGTGCCCGGGAAGCGGCCG
CACTTCCCCCGGAGCCTCCGCTTCCGCCCTTGTACAGCTCGTCCATGCCGAGAGTGATCCCGGCGGCGGT
CACGAACTCCAGCAGGACCATGTGATCGCGCTTCTCGTTGGGGTCTTTGCTCAGCTTGGACTGGGTGCTC
AGGTAGTGGTTGTCGGGCAGCAGCACGGGGCCGTCGCCGATGGGGGTGTTCTGCTGGTAGTGGTCGGCGA
GCTGCACGCTGCCGTCCTCGATGTTGTGGCGGATCTTGAAGTTCACCTTGATGCCGTTCTTCTGCTTGTC
GGCCATGATATAGACGTTGTGGCTGTTGTAGTTGTACTCCAGCTTGTGCCCCAGGATGTTGCCGTCCTCC
TTGAAGTCGATGCCCTTCAGCTCGATGCGGTTCACCAGGGTGTCGCCCTCGAACTTCACCTCGGCGCGGG
TCTTGTAGTTGCCGTCGTCCTTGAAGAAGATGGTGCGCTCCTGGACGTAGCCTTCGGGCATGGCGGACTT
GAAGAAGTCGTGCTGCTTCATGTGGTCGGGGTAGCGGCTGAAGCACTGCACGCCGTAGGTCAGGGTGGTC
ACGAGGGTGGGCCAGGGCACGGGCAGCTTGCCGGTGGTGCAGATGAACTTCAGGGTCAGCTTGCCGTAGG
TGGCATCGCCCTCGCCCTCGCCGGACACGCTGAACTTGTGGCCGTTTACGTCGCCGTCCAGCTCGACCAG
GATGGGCACCACCCCGGTGAACAGCTCCTCGCCCTTGCTCACCATGGTGGCGACCGGTGGATCCCGGGCC
CGCGGTACCGTCGACTGCAGAATTCGGTTCACTAAACGAGCCCGGTTCACTAAACGAGCTCTGCTTATAT
AGACCTCCCACCGTACACGCCTACCGCCCATTTGCGTCAATGGGGCGGAGTTGTTACGACATTTTGGAAA
GTCCCGTTGATTTTGGTGCCAAAACAAACTCCCATTGACGTCAATGGGGTGGAGACTTGGAAATCCCCGT
GAGTCAAACCGCTATCCACGCCCATTGATGTACTGCCAAAACCGCATCACCATGGTAATAGCGATGACTA
ATACGTAGATGTACTGCCAAGTAGGAAAGTCCCATAAGGTCATGTACTGGGCATAATGCCAGGCGGGCCA
TTTACCGTCATTGACGTCAATAGGGGGCGTACTTGGCATATGATACACTTGATGTACTGCCAAGTGGGCA
GTTTACCGTAAATACTCCACCCATTGACGTCAATGGAAAGTCCCTATTGGCGTTACTATGGGAACATACG
TCATTATTGACGTCAATGGGCGGGGGTCGTTGGGCGGTCAGCCAGGCGGGCCATTTACCGTAAGTTATGT
AACGCGGAACTCCATATATGGGCTATGAACTAATGACCCCGTAATTGATTACTATTAATAACTAGCACGC
GTTCGAAGCTTGAGCTCGGTCCCCTCGGGGTTGGGAGGTGGGTCTGAAACGATAATGGTGAATATCCCTG
CCTAACTCTATTCACTATAGAAAGTACAGCAAAAACTATTCTTAAACCTACCAAGCCTCCTACTATCATT
ATGAATAATTTTATATACCACAGCCAATTTGTTATGTTAAACCAATTCCACAAACTTGCCCATTTATCTA
ATTCCAATAATTCTTGTTCATTCTTTTCTTGCTGGTTTTGCGATTCTTCAATTAAGGAGTGTATTAAGCT
TGTGTAATTGTTAATTTCTCTGTCCCACTCCATCCAGGTCGTGTGATTCCAAATCTGTTCCAGAGATTTA
TTACTCCAACTAGCATTCCAAGGCACAGCAGTGGTGCAAATGAGTTTTCCAGAGCAACCCCAAATCCCCA
GGAGCTGTTGATCCTTTAGGTATCTTTCCACAGCCAGGATTCTTGCCTGGAGCTGCTTGATGCCCCAGAC
TGTGAGTTGCAACAGATGCTGTTGCGCCTCAATAGCCCTCAGCAAATTGTTCTGCTGCTGCACTATACCA
GACAATAATTGTCTGGCCTGTACCGTCAGCGTCATTGACGCTGCGCCCATAGTGCTTCCTGCTGCTCCCA
AGAACCCAAGGAACAAAGCTCCTATTCCCACTGCTCTTTTTTCTCTCTGCACCACTCTTCTCTTTGCCTT
GGTGGGTGCTACTCCTAATGGTTCAATTTTTACTACTTTATATTTATATAATTCACTTCTCCAATTGTCC
CTCATATCTCCTCCTTATGGTGTTTTACTAAACTTTTCCATGTTCTAATCCTCATCCTGTCTACTTGCCA
CACAATCATCACCTGCCATCTGTTTTCCATAATCCCTAATGATCTTTGCTTTTCTTCTTGGCACTACTTT
TATGTCACTATTATCTTGTATTACTACTGCCCCTTCACCTTTCCAGAGGAGCTTTGCTGGTCCTTTCCAA
AGTGGATTTCTGCTGTCCCTGTAATAAACCCGAAAATTTTGAATTTTTGTAATTTGTTTTTGTAATTCTT
TAGTTTGTATGTCTGTTGCTATTATGTCTACTATTCTTTCCCCTGCACTGTACCCCCCAATCCCCCCTTT
TCTTTTAAAATTGTGGATGAATACTGCCATTTGTACTGCTGTCTTAAGATGTTCAGCCTGATCTCTTACC
TGTCCTATAATTTTCTTTAATTCTTTATTCATAGATTCTACTACTCCTTGACTTTGGGGATTGTAGGGAA
TTTCCAGGTCTGAAGATCCTGCTGCTTGCTGTGCTTTTTTCTTACTTTTGTTTTGCTCTTCCTCTATCTT
GTCTAAAGCTTCCTTGGTGTCTTTTATCTCTATCCTTTGATGCACACAATAGAGGGTTGCTACTGTATTA
TATAATGATCTAAGTTCTTCTGATCCTGTCTGAAGGGATGGTTGTAGCTGTCCCAGTATTTGTCTACAGC
CTTCTGATGTTTCTAACAGGCCAGTATTAACTGCGAATCGTTCTAGCTCCCTGCTTGCCCATACTATATG
TTTTAATTTATATTTTTTCTTTCCCCCTGGCCTTAACCGAATTTTTTCCCATCGCGATCTAATTCTCCCC
CGCTTAATACTGACGCTCTCGCACCCATCTCTCTCCTTCTAGCCTCCGCTAGTCAAAATTTTTGGCGTAC
TCACCAGTCGCCGCCCCTCGCCTCTTGCCGTGCGCGCTTCAGCAAGCCGAGTCCTGCGTCGAGAGAGCTC
CTCTGGTTTCCCTTTCGCTTTCAAGTCCCTGTTCGGGCGCCACTGCTAGAGATTTTCCACACTGACTAAA
AGGGTCTGAGGGATCTCTAGTTACCAGAGTCACACAACAGACGGGCACACACTACTTGAAGCACTCAAGG
CAAGCTTTATTGAGGCTTAAGCAGTGGGTTCCCTAGTTAGCCAGAGAGCTCCCAGGCTCAGATCTGGTCT
AACCAGAGAGACCCAGTACAGGCAAAAAGCAGCTGCTTATATGCAGGATCTGAGGGCTCGCCACTCCCCA
GTCCCGCCCAGGCCACGCCTCCCATGGTAATAGCGATGACTAATACGTAGATGTACTGCCAAGTAGGAAA
GTCCCATAAGGTCATGTACTGGGCATAATGCCAGGCGGGCCATTTACCGTCATTGACGTCAATAGGGGGC
GTACTTGGCATATGATACACTTGATGTACTGCCAAGTGGGCAGTTTACCGTAAATACTCCACCCATTGAC
GTCAATGGAAAGTCCCTATTGGCGTTACTATGGGAACATACGTCATTATTGACGTCAATGGGCGGGGGTC
GTTGGGCGGTCAGCCAGGCGGGCCATTTACCGTAAGTTATGTAACGCGGAACTCCATATATGGGCTATGA
ACTAATGACCCCGTAATTGATTACTATTAATAACTAGTCAATAATCAATGTCGACCCAGGTGGCACTTTT
CGGGGAAATGTGCGCGGAACCCCTATTTGTTTATTTTTCTAAATACATTCAAATATGTATCCGCTCATGA
GACAATAACCCTGATAAATGCTTCAATAATATTGAAAAAGGAAGAGTATGAGTATTCAACATTTCCGTGT
CGCCCTTATTCCCTTTTTTGCGGCATTTTGCCTTCCTGTTTTTGCTCACCCAGAAACGCTGGTGAAAGTA
AAAGATGCTGAAGATCAGTTGGGTGCACGAGTGGGTTACATCGAACTGGATCTCAACAGCGGTAAGATCC
TTGAGAGTTTTCGCCCCGAAGAACGTTTTCCAATGATGAGCACTTTTAAAGTTCTGCTATGTGGCGCGGT
ATTATCCCGTATTGACGCCGGGCAAGAGCAACTCGGTCGCCGCATACACTATTCTCAGAATGACTTGGTT
GAGTACTCACCAGTCACAGAAAAGCATCTTACGGATGGCATGACAGTAAGAGAATTATGCAGTGCTGCCA
TAACCATGAGTGATAACACTGCGGCCAACTTACTTCTGACAACGATCGGAGGACCGAAGGAGCTAACCGC
TTTTTTGCACAACATGGGGGATCATGTAACTCGCCTTGATCGTTGGGAACCGGAGCTGAATGAAGCCATA
CCAAACGACGAGCGTGACACCACGATGCCTGTAGCAATGGCAACAACGTTGCGCAAACTATTAACTGGCG
AACTACTTACTCTAGCTTCCCGGCAACAATTAATAGACTGGATGGAGGCGGATAAAGTTGCAGGACCACT
TCTGCGCTCGGCCCTTCCGGCTGGCTGGTTTATTGCTGATAAATCTGGAGCCGGTGAGCGTGGGTCTCGC
GGTATCATTGCAGCACTGGGGCCAGATGGTAAGCCCTCCCGTATCGTAGTTATCTACACGACGGGGAGTC
AGGCAACTATGGATGAACGAAATAGACAGATCGCTGAGATAGGTGCCTCACTGATTAAGCATTGGTAACT
GTCAGACCAAGTTTACTCATATATACTTTAGATTGATTTAAAACTTCATTTTTAATTTAAAAGGATCTAG
GTGAAGATCCTTTTTGATAATCTCATGACCAAAATCCCTTAACGTGAGTTTTCGTTCCACTGAGCGTCAG
ACCCCGTAGAAAAGATCAAAGGATCTTCTTGAGATCCTTTTTTTCTGCGCGTAATCTGCTGCTTGCAAAC
AAAAAAACCACCGCTACCAGCGGTGGTTTGTTTGCCGGATCAAGAGCTACCAACTCTTTTTCCGAAGGTA
ACTGGCTTCAGCAGAGCGCAGATACCAAATACTGTTCTTCTAGTGTAGCCGTAGTTAGGCCACCACTTCA
AGAACTCTGTAGCACCGCCTACATACCTCGCTCTGCTAATCCTGTTACCAGTGGCTGCTGCCAGTGGCGA
TAAGTCGTGTCTTACCGGGTTGGACTCAAGACGATAGTTACCGGATAAGGCGCAGCGGTCGGGCTGAACG
GGGGGTTCGTGCACACAGCCCAGCTTGGAGCGAACGACCTACACCGAACTGAGATACCTACAGCGTGAGC
TATGAGAAAGCGCCACGCTTCCCGAAGGGAGAAAGGCGGACAGGTATCCGGTAAGCGGCAGGGTCGGAAC
AGGAGAGCGCACGAGGGAGCTTCCAGGGGGAAACGCCTGGTATCTTTATAGTCCTGTCGGGTTTCGCCAC
CTCTGACTTGAGCGTCGATTTTTGTGATGCTCGTCAGGGGGGCGGAGCCTATGGAAAAACGCCAGCAACG
CGGCCTTTTTACGGTTCCTGGCCTTTTGCTGGCCTTTTGCTCACATGTTCTTTCCTGCGTTATCCCCTGC
TTCTGTGGATAACCGTATTACCGCCTTTGAGTGAGCTGATACCGCTCGCCGCAGCCGAACGACCGAGCGC
AGCGAGTCAGTGAGCGAGGAAGCGGAAGAGCGCCCAATACGCAAACCGCCTCTCCCCGCGCGTTGGCCGA
TTCATTAATGCAGCGGATCCAGACATGATAAGATACATTGATGAGTTTGGACAAACCACAACTAGAATGC
AGTGAAAAAAATGCTTTATTTGTGAAATTTGTGATGCTATTGCTTTATTTGTAACCATTATAAGCTGCAA
TAAACAAGTTAGCTTTTTGCAAAAGCCTAGGCCTCCAAAAAAGCCTCCTCACTACTTCTGGAATAGCTCA
GAGGCCGAGGCGGCCTCGGCCTCTGCATAAATAAAAAAAATTAGTCAGCCATGGGGCGGAGAATGGGCGG
AACTGGGCGGAGTTAGGGGCGGGATGGGCGGAGTTAGGGGCGGGACTATGGTTGCTGACTAATTGAGATG
CGGATCCGCTGGCACGACAGGTTTCCCGACTGGAAAGCGGGCAGTGAGCGCAACGCAATTAATGTGAGTT
AGCTCACTCATTAGGCACCCCAGGCTTTACACTTTATGCTTCCGGCTCGTATGTTGTGTGGAATTGTGAG
CGGATAACAATTTCACACAGGAAACAGCTATGACCATGATTACGCCAAGCTTGGGCTGCAGGTCGAGGGA
TCTCCATAAGAGAAGAGGGACAGCTATGACTGGGAGTAGTCAGGAGAGGAGGAAAAATCTGGCTAGTAAA
ACATGTAAGGAAAATTTTAGGGATGTTAAAGAAAAAAATAACACAAAACAAAATAT
